Addgene plasmid #18216: T4 Lysozyme F4-[A] WT*
Depositing lab: Brian Matthews. Depositing organization: University of Oregon.
Backbone
  Vector backbone: pHS1403
  Backbone size w/o insert (bp): 5000
  Vector type: Bacterial Expression
Growth in bacteria
  Bacterial resistance: Ampicillin, 100 μg/mL
  Growth temperature: 37°C
  Growth strain: DH5alpha
  Copy number: High Copy
Gene/Insert
  Gene/Insert name: T4 Lysozyme (alt name: 12 or 1)
  Species: Bacteriophage T4
  Insert size (bp): 600
  Mutation: F4-[A] WT*
  GenBank ID: NP_049736
  Entrez Gene: e (a.k.a. T4p123)
  Cloning method: Restriction Enzyme; 5′ cloning site BamHI (not destroyed); 3′ cloning site HindIII (not destroyed)
  Sequencing primers: 5′ na; 3′ GGCGTATCACGAGGCCC
Terms and licenses: Academic/Nonprofit Terms; Industry Terms: Not Available to Industry
Depositor comments: The BamHI site is 27 bp from the ATG and the HindIII site is 115 bp from the stop.
How to cite: T4 Lysozyme F4-[A] WT* was a gift from Brian Matthews (Addgene plasmid # 18216 ; http://n2t.net/addgene:18216 ; RRID:Addgene_18216)
