[The description below was written by a language model from this plasmid's Addgene catalogue record.]
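Description:
T4 Lysozyme F4-[A] WT* is a bacterial expression plasmid built on the pHS1403 backbone (about 5 kb without insert) that carries a variant of the bacteriophage T4 lysozyme gene (gene e). It is a high-copy plasmid maintained in E. coli under ampicillin selection. The record does not name the origin of replication or the promoter that drives expression, and no feature table is available to confirm other backbone elements.

The insert is roughly 600 bp and was cloned by restriction digestion between a BamHI site at the 5′ end and a HindIII site at the 3′ end, both of which remain intact. According to the depositor's comments, the BamHI site lies 27 bp from the start codon and the HindIII site 115 bp from the stop codon, so the fragment includes short flanking untranslated regions and can be excised or transferred as a cassette. No fusion tags or reporters are listed.

The mutation is recorded as "F4-[A] WT*". The notation suggests an alanine-related change (most plausibly an insertion, given the brackets) at or adjacent to phenylalanine 4, made in the "WT*" background, a term commonly used for the cysteine-free pseudo-wild-type T4 lysozyme. The record itself does not spell out either convention, so this reading should be checked against the sequence. T4 lysozyme variants of this kind are typically expressed in bacteria to produce protein for studies of folding, stability and structure, although the entry does not state a specific intended use.
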