>Addgene plasmid #18216 | T4 Lysozyme F4-[A] WT* | addgene partial sequence | sequence record 24003 | 3primeUP
TANGGAAAAGCCCGCTCATTAGGCGGGCTCAGATCTGCTCATGTTTGACAGCTTATCATCGATAAGCTTC
GGCAATAAATTCTTGATATGTTTTCATATGTTTCCTTTAAATATTTTAATTAGTAATTGTCTATTCAAGT
AATTGTGAATATACTATCACAATTCCAAGAGAAAGTAAACAGCTTTATAGATTTTTATACGCGTCCCAAG
TGCCAGTTCTAAACGTTGTAATGACTCGTTTTGCGCGATTAGGTGTTTGATTATACCATCTACTTTTAGC
TAAGTTAACTGCTGCTTCATCCCAGCGTTTTTGTTGAAGCATACGTAAAGAGTTAGTAAATCCTGCCACA
CCGGTTTCTCCCATTTGGAAAACCATATTAATCAATGCAGCGCGACGAACCGCATCAAGAGAATCATAAA
CCGGTTTTAATTTAGCATTTCTCAGAATTCCGCGAACAGCAGCATCAACATCCTGATTAAAGAGTTTTTC
AGCCTCATCTTTTGTAATTACACCATTAGTATTACGCCCAATAGCTTTATCTAATTCAGATTTAGCAGCA
TTAAGTGATGGACTTTTTGTAAGCAAATGACCGATGCCAATAGTGTAATAGCCTTCTGTGTCTTTATAGA
TTTTAAGTCTAAGACCTTCATCTATACGTAACATTTCTGCAAATATATTCATAATACCTCCTAAGCATCG
ATGGATCNGGTTCCTGTGTGAATTGTTATCCGCTCCCATTCACACTTATACGAGCGAGATATTGCACAGG
GGAGGGAGTAGCTGACCGTTCNGGGANTGTACCGCCCATCCCTAACACGAGATATGCACGGGA
